Addgene plasmid #184725: LentiCRISPRv2-bleo-PLA2G4A_3
Purpose: cPLA2-KO in MDCK
Depositing lab: Michiyuki Matsuda. Depositing organization: Kyoto University, Graduate School of Biostudies. Publication: Calcium transients trigger switch-like discharge of prostaglandin E(2) in an extracellular signal-regulated kinase-dependent manner. Watabe T, Yamahira S, Takakura K, Thumkeo D, Narumiya S, Matsuda M, Terai K. eLife. 2024 Jan 26;12:RP86727. doi: 10.7554/eLife.86727. PubMed 38276879.
Backbone
  Vector backbone: LentiCRISPRv2-bleo
  Backbone size w/o insert (bp): 13300
  Total vector size (bp): 13300
  Vector type: Lentiviral, CRISPR
  Selectable markers: Zeocin
Growth in bacteria
  Bacterial resistance: Ampicillin, 100 μg/mL
  Growth temperature: 37°C
  Growth strain: NEB Stable
  Copy number: Unknown
Gene/Insert
  Gene/Insert name: A gRNA targeting the dog cPLA2 gene.
  Species: Synthetic
Terms and licenses: Academic/Nonprofit Terms; Industry Terms: Not Available to Industry
How to cite: LentiCRISPRv2-bleo-PLA2G4A_3 was a gift from Michiyuki Matsuda (Addgene plasmid # 184725 ; http://n2t.net/addgene:184725 ; RRID:Addgene_184725)
