[The description below was written by a language model from this plasmid's Addgene catalogue record and pLannotate feature annotations shown in this document.]
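Description:
LentiCRISPRv2-bleo-PLA2G4A_3 is an all-in-one lentiviral CRISPR/Cas9 plasmid built on the LentiCRISPRv2-bleo backbone (about 13.3 kb) and carrying a synthetic guide RNA directed against the dog cPLA2 gene (PLA2G4A). Its stated purpose is knockout of cPLA2 in MDCK cells. In bacteria it is maintained through a high-copy ColE1/pUC-type origin and selected with ampicillin via the β-lactamase gene. An f1 origin is also present.

The transfer cassette has a third-generation, self-inactivating layout. A CMV enhancer/promoter fused to a truncated HIV-1 5' LTR drives genomic RNA production in packaging cells. This is followed by the Ψ packaging signal with a gag fragment, the Rev response element for Rev-dependent nuclear export, and the cPPT/CTS. The cassette ends in a ΔU3 3' LTR that disables LTR promoter activity after integration.

Between the LTRs, a human U6 RNA polymerase III promoter sits upstream of the S. pyogenes gRNA scaffold, with the short gap between them being where the targeting spacer would lie. The spacer itself is not annotated in the feature table. Downstream, an EF-1α core promoter drives S. pyogenes Cas9. An EMCV IRES then links translation of the Sh ble bleomycin/Zeocin resistance protein to the same transcript, and a WPRE enhances expression. Transduced cells therefore express guide, nuclease and Zeocin marker from a single integrated provirus.

Outside the LTRs, the backbone carries a bGH polyadenylation signal and a second, separate BleoR cassette under SV40 and EM7 promoters with an SV40 poly(A) signal. This cassette would not be packaged into virus. Several small annotated fragments (bom, lac elements, small t antigen) appear to be backbone remnants.
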