Features (pLannotate 1.2.2; 34 found; start..end, strand, type, name):
     31..83      -  misc_feature   bom (fragment): basis of mobility region from pBR322
    238..617     +  enhancer       CMV enhancer: human cytomegalovirus immediate early enhancer
    618..817     +  promoter       CMV promoter: human cytomegalovirus (CMV) immediate early promoter
    835..1015    +  LTR            5' LTR (truncated): truncated 5' long terminal repeat (LTR) from HIV-1
   1062..1187    +  misc_feature   HIV-1 Ψ: packaging signal of human immunodeficiency virus type 1
   1171..1534    +  CDS            HIV-1 gag (fragment): gag protein from human immunodeficiency virus 1; gag
   1680..1913    +  misc_feature   RRE: The Rev response element (RRE) of HIV-1 allows for Rev-dependent mRNA export from the nucleus to the cytoplasm.
   2290..2390    +  CDS            Rev (fragment): human immunodeficiency virus 1 (HIV-1) Rev protein; rev; enhances nuclear export of unspliced and incompletely spliced viral mRNAs
   2440..2557    +  misc_feature   cPPT/CTS: central polypurine tract and central termination sequence of HIV-1
   2608..2848    +  promoter       U6 promoter: RNA polymerase III promoter for human U6 snRNA
   2878..2953    +  misc_RNA       gRNA scaffold: guide RNA scaffold for the Streptococcus pyogenes CRISPR/Cas9 system
   2971..2989    +  CDS            small t antigen (fragment): SV40 (simian virus 40) small t antigen
   3015..3226    +  promoter       EF-1α core promoter: core promoter for human elongation factor EF-1α
   3251..7354    +  CDS            Cas9: Cas9 (Csn1) endonuclease from the Streptococcus pyogenes Type II CRISPR/Cas system generates RNA-guided double strand breaks in DNA
   7493..8063    +  misc_feature   IRES2: internal ribosome entry site (IRES) of the encephalomyocarditis virus (EMCV)
   8057..8431    +  CDS            BleoR: antibiotic-binding protein; Sh ble from Streptoalloteichus hindustanus; confers resistance to bleomycin, phleomycin, and Zeocin™
   8447..9035    +  misc_feature   WPRE: woodchuck hepatitis virus posttranscriptional regulatory element
   9086..9105    +  misc_feature   cPPT/CTS (fragment): central polypurine tract and central termination sequence of HIV-1
   9107..9340    +  LTR            3' LTR (ΔU3): self-inactivating 3' long terminal repeat (LTR) from HIV-1
   9372..9596    +  polyA_signal   bGH poly(A) signal: bovine growth hormone polyadenylation signal
   9600..9621    +  promoter       SV40 promoter (fragment): SV40 enhancer and early promoter
   9642..10070   +  rep_origin     f1 ori (sequence partly withheld): f1 bacteriophage origin of replication; arrow indicates direction of (+) strand synthesis
  10084..10413   +  promoter       SV40 promoter: SV40 enhancer and early promoter
  10461..10508   +  promoter       EM7 promoter: synthetic bacterial promoter&nbsp
  10527..10901   +  CDS            BleoR: antibiotic-binding protein; Sh ble from Streptoalloteichus hindustanus; confers resistance to bleomycin, phleomycin, and Zeocin™
  10911..11036   +  CDS            ble (fragment): BLE_KLEPN - Experimental evidence at protein level: Swiss-Prot protein existence level 1. Binding protein with a strong affinity to the bleomycin family of antibiotics. Binds to CL990; an antimitotic-antibiotic compound. From Klebsiella pneumoniae.
  11031..11152   +  polyA_signal   SV40 poly(A) signal: SV40 polyadenylation signal
  11223..11245   -  protein_bind   lac operator (fragment): The lac repressor binds to the lac operator to inhibit transcription in E. coli. This inhibition can be relieved by adding lactose or isopropyl-β-D-thiogalactopyranoside (IPTG). lac repressor encoded by lacI
  11249..11279   -  promoter       lac promoter: promoter for the E. coli lac operon
  11294..11315   -  protein_bind   CAP binding site: CAP binding activates transcription in the presence of cAMP. E. coli catabolite activator protein
  11328..11420   -  CDS            lacI (fragment): lac repressor; lacI; The lac repressor binds to the lac operator to inhibit transcription in E. coli. This inhibition can be relieved by adding lactose or isopropyl-β-D-thiogalactopyranoside (IPTG).
  11603..12191   -  rep_origin     ori: high-copy-number ColE1/pMB1/pBR322/pUC origin of replication
  12362..13222   -  CDS            AmpR: β-lactamase; bla; confers resistance to ampicillin, carbenicillin, and related antibiotics
  13223..13327   -  promoter       AmpR promoter: bla
>Addgene plasmid #184725 | LentiCRISPRv2-bleo-PLA2G4A_3 | addgene full sequence | sequence record 362179 | Addgene NGS Result
GTCGACGGATCGGGAGATCTCCCGATCCCCTATGGTGCACTCTCAGTACAATCTGCTCTGATGCCGCATA
GTTAAGCCAGTATCTGCTCCCTGCTTGTGTGTTGGAGGTCGCTGAGTAGTGCGCGAGCAAAATTTAAGCT
ACAACAAGGCAAGGCTTGACCGACAATTGCATGAAGAATCTGCTTAGGGTTAGGCGTTTTGCGCTGCTTC
GCGATGTACGGGCCAGATATACGCGTTGACATTGATTATTGACTAGTTATTAATAGTAATCAATTACGGG
GTCATTAGTTCATAGCCCATATATGGAGTTCCGCGTTACATAACTTACGGTAAATGGCCCGCCTGGCTGA
CCGCCCAACGACCCCCGCCCATTGACGTCAATAATGACGTATGTTCCCATAGTAACGCCAATAGGGACTT
TCCATTGACGTCAATGGGTGGAGTATTTACGGTAAACTGCCCACTTGGCAGTACATCAAGTGTATCATAT
GCCAAGTACGCCCCCTATTGACGTCAATGACGGTAAATGGCCCGCCTGGCATTATGCCCAGTACATGACC
TTATGGGACTTTCCTACTTGGCAGTACATCTACGTATTAGTCATCGCTATTACCATGGTGATGCGGTTTT
GGCAGTACATCAATGGGCGTGGATAGCGGTTTGACTCACGGGGATTTCCAAGTCTCCACCCCATTGACGT
CAATGGGAGTTTGTTTTGGCACCAAAATCAACGGGACTTTCCAAAATGTCGTAACAACTCCGCCCCATTG
ACGCAAATGGGCGGTAGGCGTGTACGGTGGGAGGTCTATATAAGCAGCGCGTTTTGCCTGTACTGGGTCT
CTCTGGTTAGACCAGATCTGAGCCTGGGAGCTCTCTGGCTAACTAGGGAACCCACTGCTTAAGCCTCAAT
AAAGCTTGCCTTGAGTGCTTCAAGTAGTGTGTGCCCGTCTGTTGTGTGACTCTGGTAACTAGAGATCCCT
CAGACCCTTTTAGTCAGTGTGGAAAATCTCTAGCAGTGGCGCCCGAACAGGGACTTGAAAGCGAAAGGGA
AACCAGAGGAGCTCTCTCGACGCAGGACTCGGCTTGCTGAAGCGCGCACGGCAAGAGGCGAGGGGCGGCG
ACTGGTGAGTACGCCAAAAATTTTGACTAGCGGAGGCTAGAAGGAGAGAGATGGGTGCGAGAGCGTCAGT
ATTAAGCGGGGGAGAATTAGATCGCGATGGGAAAAAATTCGGTTAAGGCCAGGGGGAAAGAAAAAATATA
AATTAAAACATATAGTATGGGCAAGCAGGGAGCTAGAACGATTCGCAGTTAATCCTGGCCTGTTAGAAAC
ATCAGAAGGCTGTAGACAAATACTGGGACAGCTACAACCATCCCTTCAGACAGGATCAGAAGAACTTAGA
TCATTATATAATACAGTAGCAACCCTCTATTGTGTGCATCAAAGGATAGAGATAAAAGACACCAAGGAAG
CTTTAGACAAGATAGAGGAAGAGCAAAACAAAAGTAAGACCACCGCACAGCAAGCGGCCGCTGATCTTCA
GACCTGGAGGAGGAGATATGAGGGACAATTGGAGAAGTGAATTATATAAATATAAAGTAGTAAAAATTGA
ACCATTAGGAGTAGCACCCACCAAGGCAAAGAGAAGAGTGGTGCAGAGAGAAAAAAGAGCAGTGGGAATA
GGAGCTTTGTTCCTTGGGTTCTTGGGAGCAGCAGGAAGCACTATGGGCGCAGCGTCAATGACGCTGACGG
TACAGGCCAGACAATTATTGTCTGGTATAGTGCAGCAGCAGAACAATTTGCTGAGGGCTATTGAGGCGCA
ACAGCATCTGTTGCAACTCACAGTCTGGGGCATCAAGCAGCTCCAGGCAAGAATCCTGGCTGTGGAAAGA
TACCTAAAGGATCAACAGCTCCTGGGGATTTGGGGTTGCTCTGGAAAACTCATTTGCACCACTGCTGTGC
CTTGGAATGCTAGTTGGAGTAATAAATCTCTGGAACAGATTTGGAATCACACGACCTGGATGGAGTGGGA
CAGAGAAATTAACAATTACACAAGCTTAATACACTCCTTAATTGAAGAATCGCAAAACCAGCAAGAAAAG
AATGAACAAGAATTATTGGAATTAGATAAATGGGCAAGTTTGTGGAATTGGTTTAACATAACAAATTGGC
TGTGGTATATAAAATTATTCATAATGATAGTAGGAGGCTTGGTAGGTTTAAGAATAGTTTTTGCTGTACT
TTCTATAGTGAATAGAGTTAGGCAGGGATATTCACCATTATCGTTTCAGACCCACCTCCCAACCCCGAGG
GGACCCGACAGGCCCGAAGGAATAGAAGAAGAAGGTGGAGAGAGAGACAGAGACAGATCCATTCGATTAG
TGAACGGATCGGCACTGCGTGCGCCAATTCTGCAGACAAATGGCAGTATTCATCCACAATTTTAAAAGAA
AAGGGGGGATTGGGGGGTACAGTGCAGGGGAAAGAATAGTAGACATAATAGCAACAGACATACAAACTAA
AGAATTACAAAAACAAATTACAAAAATTCAAAATTTTCGGGTTTATTACAGGGACAGCAGAGATCCAGTT
TGGTTAATTAAGGTACCGAGGGCCTATTTCCCATGATTCCTTCATATTTGCATATACGATACAAGGCTGT
TAGAGAGATAATTAGAATTAATTTGACTGTAAACACAAAGATATTAGTACAAAATACGTGACGTAGAAAG
TAATAATTTCTTGGGTAGTTTGCAGTTTTAAAATTATGTTTTAAAATGGACTATCATATGCTTACCGTAA
CTTGAAAGTATTTCGATTTCTTGGCTTTATATATCTTGTGGAAAGGACGAAACACCGACAGAGCCATACT
GAATCGGGTTTTAGAGCTAGAAATAGCAAGTTAAAATAAGGCTAGTCCGTTATCAACTTGAAAAAGTGGC
ACCGAGTCGGTGCTTTTTTGAATTCGCTAGCTAGGTCTTGAAAGGAGTGGGAATTGGCTCCGGTGCCCGT
CAGTGGGCAGAGCGCACATCGCCCACAGTCCCCGAGAAGTTGGGGGGAGGGGTCGGCAATTGATCCGGTG
CCTAGAGAAGGTGGCGCGGGGTAAACTGGGAAAGTGATGTCGTGTACTGGCTCCGCCTTTTTCCCGAGGG
TGGGGGAGAACCGTATATAAGTGCAGTAGTCGCCGTGAACGTTCTTTTTCGCAACGGGTTTGCCGCCAGA
ACACAGGACCGGTTCTAGAGCGCTGCCACCATGGACAAGAAGTACAGCATCGGCCTGGACATCGGCACCA
ACTCTGTGGGCTGGGCCGTGATCACCGACGAGTACAAGGTGCCCAGCAAGAAATTCAAGGTGCTGGGCAA
CACCGACCGGCACAGCATCAAGAAGAACCTGATCGGAGCCCTGCTGTTCGACAGCGGCGAAACAGCCGAG
GCCACCCGGCTGAAGAGAACCGCCAGAAGAAGATACACCAGACGGAAGAACCGGATCTGCTATCTGCAAG
AGATCTTCAGCAACGAGATGGCCAAGGTGGACGACAGCTTCTTCCACAGACTGGAAGAGTCCTTCCTGGT
GGAAGAGGATAAGAAGCACGAGCGGCACCCCATCTTCGGCAACATCGTGGACGAGGTGGCCTACCACGAG
AAGTACCCCACCATCTACCACCTGAGAAAGAAACTGGTGGACAGCACCGACAAGGCCGACCTGCGGCTGA
TCTATCTGGCCCTGGCCCACATGATCAAGTTCCGGGGCCACTTCCTGATCGAGGGCGACCTGAACCCCGA
CAACAGCGACGTGGACAAGCTGTTCATCCAGCTGGTGCAGACCTACAACCAGCTGTTCGAGGAAAACCCC
ATCAACGCCAGCGGCGTGGACGCCAAGGCCATCCTGTCTGCCAGACTGAGCAAGAGCAGACGGCTGGAAA
ATCTGATCGCCCAGCTGCCCGGCGAGAAGAAGAATGGCCTGTTCGGAAACCTGATTGCCCTGAGCCTGGG
CCTGACCCCCAACTTCAAGAGCAACTTCGACCTGGCCGAGGATGCCAAACTGCAGCTGAGCAAGGACACC
TACGACGACGACCTGGACAACCTGCTGGCCCAGATCGGCGACCAGTACGCCGACCTGTTTCTGGCCGCCA
AGAACCTGTCCGACGCCATCCTGCTGAGCGACATCCTGAGAGTGAACACCGAGATCACCAAGGCCCCCCT
GAGCGCCTCTATGATCAAGAGATACGACGAGCACCACCAGGACCTGACCCTGCTGAAAGCTCTCGTGCGG
CAGCAGCTGCCTGAGAAGTACAAAGAGATTTTCTTCGACCAGAGCAAGAACGGCTACGCCGGCTACATTG
ACGGCGGAGCCAGCCAGGAAGAGTTCTACAAGTTCATCAAGCCCATCCTGGAAAAGATGGACGGCACCGA
GGAACTGCTCGTGAAGCTGAACAGAGAGGACCTGCTGCGGAAGCAGCGGACCTTCGACAACGGCAGCATC
CCCCACCAGATCCACCTGGGAGAGCTGCACGCCATTCTGCGGCGGCAGGAAGATTTTTACCCATTCCTGA
AGGACAACCGGGAAAAGATCGAGAAGATCCTGACCTTCCGCATCCCCTACTACGTGGGCCCTCTGGCCAG
GGGAAACAGCAGATTCGCCTGGATGACCAGAAAGAGCGAGGAAACCATCACCCCCTGGAACTTCGAGGAA
GTGGTGGACAAGGGCGCTTCCGCCCAGAGCTTCATCGAGCGGATGACCAACTTCGATAAGAACCTGCCCA
ACGAGAAGGTGCTGCCCAAGCACAGCCTGCTGTACGAGTACTTCACCGTGTATAACGAGCTGACCAAAGT
GAAATACGTGACCGAGGGAATGAGAAAGCCCGCCTTCCTGAGCGGCGAGCAGAAAAAGGCCATCGTGGAC
CTGCTGTTCAAGACCAACCGGAAAGTGACCGTGAAGCAGCTGAAAGAGGACTACTTCAAGAAAATCGAGT
GCTTCGACTCCGTGGAAATCTCCGGCGTGGAAGATCGGTTCAACGCCTCCCTGGGCACATACCACGATCT
GCTGAAAATTATCAAGGACAAGGACTTCCTGGACAATGAGGAAAACGAGGACATTCTGGAAGATATCGTG
CTGACCCTGACACTGTTTGAGGACAGAGAGATGATCGAGGAACGGCTGAAAACCTATGCCCACCTGTTCG
ACGACAAAGTGATGAAGCAGCTGAAGCGGCGGAGATACACCGGCTGGGGCAGGCTGAGCCGGAAGCTGAT
CAACGGCATCCGGGACAAGCAGTCCGGCAAGACAATCCTGGATTTCCTGAAGTCCGACGGCTTCGCCAAC
AGAAACTTCATGCAGCTGATCCACGACGACAGCCTGACCTTTAAAGAGGACATCCAGAAAGCCCAGGTGT
CCGGCCAGGGCGATAGCCTGCACGAGCACATTGCCAATCTGGCCGGCAGCCCCGCCATTAAGAAGGGCAT
CCTGCAGACAGTGAAGGTGGTGGACGAGCTCGTGAAAGTGATGGGCCGGCACAAGCCCGAGAACATCGTG
ATCGAAATGGCCAGAGAGAACCAGACCACCCAGAAGGGACAGAAGAACAGCCGCGAGAGAATGAAGCGGA
TCGAAGAGGGCATCAAAGAGCTGGGCAGCCAGATCCTGAAAGAACACCCCGTGGAAAACACCCAGCTGCA
GAACGAGAAGCTGTACCTGTACTACCTGCAGAATGGGCGGGATATGTACGTGGACCAGGAACTGGACATC
AACCGGCTGTCCGACTACGATGTGGACCATATCGTGCCTCAGAGCTTTCTGAAGGACGACTCCATCGACA
ACAAGGTGCTGACCAGAAGCGACAAGAACCGGGGCAAGAGCGACAACGTGCCCTCCGAAGAGGTCGTGAA
GAAGATGAAGAACTACTGGCGGCAGCTGCTGAACGCCAAGCTGATTACCCAGAGAAAGTTCGACAATCTG
ACCAAGGCCGAGAGAGGCGGCCTGAGCGAACTGGATAAGGCCGGCTTCATCAAGAGACAGCTGGTGGAAA
CCCGGCAGATCACAAAGCACGTGGCACAGATCCTGGACTCCCGGATGAACACTAAGTACGACGAGAATGA
CAAGCTGATCCGGGAAGTGAAAGTGATCACCCTGAAGTCCAAGCTGGTGTCCGATTTCCGGAAGGATTTC
CAGTTTTACAAAGTGCGCGAGATCAACAACTACCACCACGCCCACGACGCCTACCTGAACGCCGTCGTGG
GAACCGCCCTGATCAAAAAGTACCCTAAGCTGGAAAGCGAGTTCGTGTACGGCGACTACAAGGTGTACGA
CGTGCGGAAGATGATCGCCAAGAGCGAGCAGGAAATCGGCAAGGCTACCGCCAAGTACTTCTTCTACAGC
AACATCATGAACTTTTTCAAGACCGAGATTACCCTGGCCAACGGCGAGATCCGGAAGCGGCCTCTGATCG
AGACAAACGGCGAAACCGGGGAGATCGTGTGGGATAAGGGCCGGGATTTTGCCACCGTGCGGAAAGTGCT
GAGCATGCCCCAAGTGAATATCGTGAAAAAGACCGAGGTGCAGACAGGCGGCTTCAGCAAAGAGTCTATC
CTGCCCAAGAGGAACAGCGATAAGCTGATCGCCAGAAAGAAGGACTGGGACCCTAAGAAGTACGGCGGCT
TCGACAGCCCCACCGTGGCCTATTCTGTGCTGGTGGTGGCCAAAGTGGAAAAGGGCAAGTCCAAGAAACT
GAAGAGTGTGAAAGAGCTGCTGGGGATCACCATCATGGAAAGAAGCAGCTTCGAGAAGAATCCCATCGAC
TTTCTGGAAGCCAAGGGCTACAAAGAAGTGAAAAAGGACCTGATCATCAAGCTGCCTAAGTACTCCCTGT
TCGAGCTGGAAAACGGCCGGAAGAGAATGCTGGCCTCTGCCGGCGAACTGCAGAAGGGAAACGAACTGGC
CCTGCCCTCCAAATATGTGAACTTCCTGTACCTGGCCAGCCACTATGAGAAGCTGAAGGGCTCCCCCGAG
GATAATGAGCAGAAACAGCTGTTTGTGGAACAGCACAAGCACTACCTGGACGAGATCATCGAGCAGATCA
GCGAGTTCTCCAAGAGAGTGATCCTGGCCGACGCTAATCTGGACAAAGTGCTGTCCGCCTACAACAAGCA
CCGGGATAAGCCCATCAGAGAGCAGGCCGAGAATATCATCCACCTGTTTACCCTGACCAATCTGGGAGCC
CCTGCCGCCTTCAAGTACTTTGACACCACCATCGACCGGAAGAGGTACACCAGCACCAAAGAGGTGCTGG
ACGCCACCCTGATCCACCAGAGCATCACCGGCCTGTACGAGACACGGATCGACCTGTCTCAGCTGGGAGG
CGACAAGCGACCTGCCGCCACAAAGAAGGCTGGACAGGCTAAGAAGAAGAAAGATTACAAAGACGATGAC
GATAAGGGCTCTAGAGGATCCGTTAACTAACTTAAGCTAGCAACGGTTTCCCTCTAGCGGGATCAATTCC
GCCCCCCCCCCCTAACGTTACTGGCCGAAGCCGCTTGGAATAAGGCCGGTGTGCGTTTGTCTATATGTTA
TTTTCCACCATATTGCCGTCTTTTGGCAATGTGAGGGCCCGGAAACCTGGCCCTGTCTTCTTGACGAGCA
TTCCTAGGGGTCTTTCCCCTCTCGCCAAAGGAATGCAAGGTCTGTTGAATGTCGTGAAGGAAGCAGTTCC
TCTGGAAGCTTCTTGAAGACAAACAACGTCTGTAGCGACCCTTTGCAGGCAGCGGAACCCCCCACCTGGC
GACAGGTGCCTCTGCGGCCAAAAGCCACGTGTATAAGATACACCTGCAAAGGCGGCACAACCCCAGTGCC
ACGTTGTGAGTTGGATAGTTGTGGAAAGAGTCAAATGGCTCTCCTCAAGCGTATTCAACAAGGGGCTGAA
GGATGCCCAGAAGGTACCCCATTGTATGGGATCTGATCTGGGGCCTCGGTGCACATGCTTTACATGTGTT
TAGTCGAGGTTAAAAAAACGTCTAGGCCCCCCGAACCACGGGGACGTGGTTTTCCTTTGAAAAACACGAT
AATACCATGGCCAAGTTGACCAGTGCCGTTCCGGTGCTCACCGCGCGCGACGTCGCCGGAGCGGTCGAGT
TCTGGACCGACCGGCTCGGGTTCTCCCGGGACTTCGTGGAGGACGACTTCGCCGGTGTGGTCCGGGACGA
CGTGACCCTGTTCATCAGCGCGGTCCAGGACCAGGTGGTGCCGGACAACACCCTGGCCTGGGTGTGGGTG
CGCGGCCTGGACGAGCTGTACGCCGAGTGGTCGGAGGTCGTGTCCACGAACTTCCGGGACGCCTCCGGGC
CGGCCATGACCGAGATCGGCGAGCAGCCGTGGGGGCGGGAGTTCGCCCTGCGCGACCCGGCCGGCAACTG
CGTGCACTTCGTGGCCGAGGAGCAGGACTGAACGCGTTAAGTCGACAATCAACCTCTGGATTACAAAATT
TGTGAAAGATTGACTGGTATTCTTAACTATGTTGCTCCTTTTACGCTATGTGGATACGCTGCTTTAATGC
CTTTGTATCATGCTATTGCTTCCCGTATGGCTTTCATTTTCTCCTCCTTGTATAAATCCTGGTTGCTGTC
TCTTTATGAGGAGTTGTGGCCCGTTGTCAGGCAACGTGGCGTGGTGTGCACTGTGTTTGCTGACGCAACC
CCCACTGGTTGGGGCATTGCCACCACCTGTCAGCTCCTTTCCGGGACTTTCGCTTTCCCCCTCCCTATTG
CCACGGCGGAACTCATCGCCGCCTGCCTTGCCCGCTGCTGGACAGGGGCTCGGCTGTTGGGCACTGACAA
TTCCGTGGTGTTGTCGGGGAAATCATCGTCCTTTCCTTGGCTGCTCGCCTGTGTTGCCACCTGGATTCTG
CGCGGGACGTCCTTCTGCTACGTCCCTTCGGCCCTCAATCCAGCGGACCTTCCTTCCCGCGGCCTGCTGC
CGGCTCTGCGGCCTCTTCCGCGTCTTCGCCTTCGCCCTCAGACGAGTCGGATCTCCCTTTGGGCCGCCTC
CCCGCGTCGACTTTAAGACCAATGACTTACAAGGCAGCTGTAGATCTTAGCCACTTTTTAAAAGAAAAGG
GGGGACTGGAAGGGCTAATTCACTCCCAACGAAGACAAGATCTGCTTTTTGCTTGTACTGGGTCTCTCTG
GTTAGACCAGATCTGAGCCTGGGAGCTCTCTGGCTAACTAGGGAACCCACTGCTTAAGCCTCAATAAAGC
TTGCCTTGAGTGCTTCAAGTAGTGTGTGCCCGTCTGTTGTGTGACTCTGGTAACTAGAGATCCCTCAGAC
CCTTTTAGTCAGTGTGGAAAATCTCTAGCAGGGCCCGTTTAAACCCGCTGATCAGCCTCGACTGTGCCTT
CTAGTTGCCAGCCATCTGTTGTTTGCCCCTCCCCCGTGCCTTCCTTGACCCTGGAAGGTGCCACTCCCAC
TGTCCTTTCCTAATAAAATGAGGAAATTGCATCGCATTGTCTGAGTAGGTGTCATTCTATTCTGGGGGGT
GGGGTGGGGCAGGACAGCAAGGGGGAGGATTGGGAAGACAATAGCAGGCATGCTGGGGATGCGGTGGGCT
CTATGGCTTCTGAGGCGGAAAGAACCAGCTGGGGCTCTAGGGGGTATCCCC
[124 nt withheld, positions 9642-9765]
C
[91 nt withheld, positions 9767-9857]
A
[49 nt withheld, positions 9859-9907]
CCTTTGACGTTGGAGTCCACGTTCTTT
[37 nt withheld, positions 9935-9971]
ACCCTATCTCGGTCTATTCTTTTGATTTATAAGGGATTTTGCCGATTTCGGCCTATTGGTTAAAAAATGA
GCTGATTTAACAAAAATTTAACGCGAATTAATTCTGTGGAATGTGTGTCAGTTAGGGTGTGGAAAGTCCC
CAGGCTCCCCAGCAGGCAGAAGTATGCAAAGCATGCATCTCAATTAGTCAGCAACCAGGTGTGGAAAGTC
CCCAGGCTCCCCAGCAGGCAGAAGTATGCAAAGCATGCATCTCAATTAGTCAGCAACCATAGTCCCGCCC
CTAACTCCGCCCATCCCGCCCCTAACTCCGCCCAGTTCCGCCCATTCTCCGCCCCATGGCTGACTAATTT
TTTTTATTTATGCAGAGGCCGAGGCCGCCTCTGCCTCTGAGCTATTCCAGAAGTAGTGAGGAGGCTTTTT
TGGAGGCCTAGGCTTTTGCAAAAAGCTCCCGGGAGCTTGTATATCCATTTTCGGATCTGATCAGCACGTG
TTGACAATTAATCATCGGCATAGTATATCGGCATAGTATAATACGACAAGGTGAGGAACTAAACCATGGC
CAAGTTGACCAGTGCCGTTCCGGTGCTCACCGCGCGCGACGTCGCCGGAGCGGTCGAGTTCTGGACCGAC
CGGCTCGGGTTCTCCCGGGACTTCGTGGAGGACGACTTCGCCGGTGTGGTCCGGGACGACGTGACCCTGT
TCATCAGCGCGGTCCAGGACCAGGTGGTGCCGGACAACACCCTGGCCTGGGTGTGGGTGCGCGGCCTGGA
CGAGCTGTACGCCGAGTGGTCGGAGGTCGTGTCCACGAACTTCCGGGACGCCTCCGGGCCGGCCATGACC
GAGATCGGCGAGCAGCCGTGGGGGCGGGAGTTCGCCCTGCGCGACCCGGCCGGCAACTGCGTGCACTTCG
TGGCCGAGGAGCAGGACTGACACGTGCTACGAGATTTCGATTCCACCGCCGCCTTCTATGAAAGGTTGGG
CTTCGGAATCGTTTTCCGGGACGCCGGCTGGATGATCCTCCAGCGCGGGGATCTCATGCTGGAGTTCTTC
GCCCACCCCAACTTGTTTATTGCAGCTTATAATGGTTACAAATAAAGCAATAGCATCACAAATTTCACAA
ATAAAGCATTTTTTTCACTGCATTCTAGTTGTGGTTTGTCCAAACTCATCAATGTATCTTATCATGTCTG
TATACCGTCGACCTCTAGCTAGAGCTTGGCGTAATCATGGTCATAGCTGTTTCCTGTGTGAAATTGTTAT
CCGCTCACAATTCCACACAACATACGAGCCGGAAGCATAAAGTGTAAAGCCTGGGGTGCCTAATGAGTGA
GCTAACTCACATTAATTGCGTTGCGCTCACTGCCCGCTTTCCAGTCGGGAAACCTGTCGTGCCAGCTGCA
TTAATGAATCGGCCAACGCGCGGGGAGAGGCGGTTTGCGTATTGGGCGCTCTTCCGCTTCCTCGCTCACT
GACTCGCTGCGCTCGGTCGTTCGGCTGCGGCGAGCGGTATCAGCTCACTCAAAGGCGGTAATACGGTTAT
CCACAGAATCAGGGGATAACGCAGGAAAGAACATGTGAGCAAAAGGCCAGCAAAAGGCCAGGAACCGTAA
AAAGGCCGCGTTGCTGGCGTTTTTCCATAGGCTCCGCCCCCCTGACGAGCATCACAAAAATCGACGCTCA
AGTCAGAGGTGGCGAAACCCGACAGGACTATAAAGATACCAGGCGTTTCCCCCTGGAAGCTCCCTCGTGC
GCTCTCCTGTTCCGACCCTGCCGCTTACCGGATACCTGTCCGCCTTTCTCCCTTCGGGAAGCGTGGCGCT
TTCTCATAGCTCACGCTGTAGGTATCTCAGTTCGGTGTAGGTCGTTCGCTCCAAGCTGGGCTGTGTGCAC
GAACCCCCCGTTCAGCCCGACCGCTGCGCCTTATCCGGTAACTATCGTCTTGAGTCCAACCCGGTAAGAC
ACGACTTATCGCCACTGGCAGCAGCCACTGGTAACAGGATTAGCAGAGCGAGGTATGTAGGCGGTGCTAC
AGAGTTCTTGAAGTGGTGGCCTAACTACGGCTACACTAGAAGAACAGTATTTGGTATCTGCGCTCTGCTG
AAGCCAGTTACCTTCGGAAAAAGAGTTGGTAGCTCTTGATCCGGCAAACAAACCACCGCTGGTAGCGGTG
GTTTTTTTGTTTGCAAGCAGCAGATTACGCGCAGAAAAAAAGGATCTCAAGAAGATCCTTTGATCTTTTC
TACGGGGTCTGACGCTCAGTGGAACGAAAACTCACGTTAAGGGATTTTGGTCATGAGATTATCAAAAAGG
ATCTTCACCTAGATCCTTTTAAATTAAAAATGAAGTTTTAAATCAATCTAAAGTATATATGAGTAAACTT
GGTCTGACAGTTACCAATGCTTAATCAGTGAGGCACCTATCTCAGCGATCTGTCTATTTCGTTCATCCAT
AGTTGCCTGACTCCCCGTCGTGTAGATAACTACGATACGGGAGGGCTTACCATCTGGCCCCAGTGCTGCA
ATGATACCGCGAGACCCACGCTCACCGGCTCCAGATTTATCAGCAATAAACCAGCCAGCCGGAAGGGCCG
AGCGCAGAAGTGGTCCTGCAACTTTATCCGCCTCCATCCAGTCTATTAATTGTTGCCGGGAAGCTAGAGT
AAGTAGTTCGCCAGTTAATAGTTTGCGCAACGTTGTTGCCATTGCTACAGGCATCGTGGTGTCACGCTCG
TCGTTTGGTATGGCTTCATTCAGCTCCGGTTCCCAACGATCAAGGCGAGTTACATGATCCCCCATGTTGT
GCAAAAAAGCGGTTAGCTCCTTCGGTCCTCCGATCGTTGTCAGAAGTAAGTTGGCCGCAGTGTTATCACT
CATGGTTATGGCAGCACTGCATAATTCTCTTACTGTCATGCCATCCGTAAGATGCTTTTCTGTGACTGGT
GAGTACTCAACCAAGTCATTCTGAGAATAGTGTATGCGGCGACCGAGTTGCTCTTGCCCGGCGTCAATAC
GGGATAATACCGCGCCACATAGCAGAACTTTAAAAGTGCTCATCATTGGAAAACGTTCTTCGGGGCGAAA
ACTCTCAAGGATCTTACCGCTGTTGAGATCCAGTTCGATGTAACCCACTCGTGCACCCAACTGATCTTCA
GCATCTTTTACTTTCACCAGCGTTTCTGGGTGAGCAAAAACAGGAAGGCAAAATGCCGCAAAAAAGGGAA
TAAGGGCGACACGGAAATGTTGAATACTCATACTCTTCCTTTTTCAATATTATTGAAGCATTTATCAGGG
TTATTGTCTCATGAGCGGATACATATTTGAATGTATTTAGAAAAATAAACAAATAGGGGTTCCGCGCACA
TTTCCCCGAAAAGTGCCACCTGAC
